>Addgene plasmid #82591 | p3E-CFP-HA no-pA | depositor full sequence | sequence record 157092 | p3E-CFP-HA no-pA sequence 3394 bps
CTTTCCTGCGTTATCCCCTGATTCTGTGGATAACCGTATTACCGCCTTTGAGTGAGCTGATACCGCTCGC
CGCAGCCGAACGACCGAGCGCAGCGAGTCAGTGAGCGAGGAAGCGGAAGAGCGCCCAATACGCAAACCGC
CTCTCCCCGCGCGTTGGCCGATTCATTAATGCAGCTGGCACGACAGGTTTCCCGACTGGAAAGCGGGCAG
TGAGCGCAACGCAATTAATACGCGTACCGCTAGCCAGGAAGAGTTTGTAGAAACGCAAAAAGGCCATCCG
TCAGGATGGCCTTCTGCTTAGTTTGATGCCTGGCAGTTTATGGCGGGCGTCCTGCCCGCCACCCTCCGGG
CCGTTGCTTCACAACGTTCAAATCCGCTCCCGGCGGATTTGTCCTACTCAGGAGAGCGTTCACCGACAAA
CAACAGATAAAACGAAAGGCCCAGTCTTCCGACTGAGCCTTTCGTTTTATTTGATGCCTGGCAGTTCCCT
ACTCTCGCGTTAACGCTAGCATGGATGTTTTCCCAGTCACGACGTTGTAAAACGACGGCCAGTCTTAAGC
TCGGGCCCTGCAGCTCTAGAGCTCGAATTCTACAGGTCACTAATACCATCTAAGTAGTTGGTTCATAGTG
ACTGCATATGTTGTGTTTTACAGTATTATGTAGTCTGTTTTTTATGCAAAATCTAATTTAATATATTGAT
ATTTATATCATTTTACGTTTCTCGTTCAACTTTCTTGTACAAAGTGGCGGTGAGCAAGGGCGAGGAGCTG
TTCACCGGGGTGGTGCCCATCCTGGTCGAGCTGGACGGCGACGTAAACGGCCACAAGTTCAGCGTGTCCG
GCGAGGGCGAGGGCGATGCCACCTACGGCAAGCTGACCCTGAAGTTCATCTGCACCACCGGCAAGCTGCC
CGTGCCCTGGCCCACCCTCGTGACCACCCTGACCTGGGGCGTGCAGTGCTTCAGCCGCTACCCCGACCAC
ATGAAGCAGCACGACTTCTTCAAGTCCGCCATGCCCGAAGGCTACGTCCAGGAGCGCACCATCTTCTTCA
AGGACGACGGCAACTACAAGACCCGCGCCGAGGTGAAGTTCGAGGGCGACACCCTGGTGAACCGCATCGA
GCTGAAGGGCATCGACTTCAAGGAGGACGGCAACATCCTGGGGCACAAGCTGGAGTACAACTACATCAGC
CACAACGTCTATATCACCGCCGACAAGCAGAAGAACGGCATCAAGGCCAACTTCAAGATCCGCCACAACA
TCGAGGACGGCAGCGTGCAGCTCGCCGACCACTACCAGCAGAACACCCCCATCGGCGACGGCCCCGTGCT
GCTGCCCGACAACCACTACCTGAGCACCCAGTCCGCCCTGAGCAAAGACCCCAACGAGAAGCGCGATCAC
ATGGTCCTGCTGGAGTTCGTGACCGCCGCCGGGATCACTCTCGGCATGGACGAGCTGTACAAGGTCGACT
ATCCGTACGACGTACCAGACTACGCAGCATAGCAACTTTATTATACAAAGTTGGCATTATAAAAAAGCAT
TGCTTATCAATTTGTTGCAACGAACAGGTCACTATCAGTCAAAATAAAATCATTATTTGGAGCTCCATGG
TAGCGTTAACGCGGCCGCGATATCCCCTATAGTGAGTCGTATTACATGGTCATAGCTGTTTCCTGGCAGC
TCTGGCCCGTGTCTCAAAATCTCTGATGTTACATTGCACAAGATAAAAATATATCATCATGAACAATAAA
ACTGTCTGCTTACATAAACAGTAATACAAGGGGTGTTATGAGCCATATTCAACGGGAAACGTCGAGGCCG
CGATTAAATTCCAACATGGATGCTGATTTATATGGGTATAAATGGGCTCGCGATAATGTCGGGCAATCAG
GTGCGACAATCTATCGCTTGTATGGGAAGCCCGATGCGCCAGAGTTGTTTCTGAAACATGGCAAAGGTAG
CGTTGCCAATGATGTTACAGATGAGATGGTCAGACTAAACTGGCTGACGGAATTTATGCCTCTTCCGACC
ATCAAGCATTTTATCCGTACTCCTGATGATGCATGGTTACTCACCACTGCGATCCCCGGAAAAACAGCAT
TCCAGGTATTAGAAGAATATCCTGATTCAGGTGAAAATATTGTTGATGCGCTGGCAGTGTTCCTGCGCCG
GTTGCATTCGATTCCTGTTTGTAATTGTCCTTTTAACAGCGATCGCGTATTTCGTCTCGCTCAGGCGCAA
TCACGAATGAATAACGGTTTGGTTGATGCGAGTGATTTTGATGACGAGCGTAATGGCTGGCCTGTTGAAC
AAGTCTGGAAAGAAATGCATAAACTTTTGCCATTCTCACCGGATTCAGTCGTCACTCATGGTGATTTCTC
ACTTGATAACCTTATTTTTGACGAGGGGAAATTAATAGGTTGTATTGATGTTGGACGAGTCGGAATCGCA
GACCGATACCAGGATCTTGCCATCCTATGGAACTGCCTCGGTGAGTTTTCTCCTTCATTACAGAAACGGC
TTTTTCAAAAATATGGTATTGATAATCCTGATATGAATAAATTGCAGTTTCATTTGATGCTCGATGAGTT
TTTCTAATCAGAATTGGTTAATTGGTTGTAACACTGGCAGAGCATTACGCTGACTTGACGGGACGGCGCA
AGCTCATGACCAAAATCCCTTAACGTGAGTTACGCGTCGTTCCACTGAGCGTCAGACCCCGTAGAAAAGA
TCAAAGGATCTTCTTGAGATCCTTTTTTTCTGCGCGTAATCTGCTGCTTGCAAACAAAAAAACCACCGCT
ACCAGCGGTGGTTTGTTTGCCGGATCAAGAGCTACCAACTCTTTTTCCGAAGGTAACTGGCTTCAGCAGA
GCGCAGATACCAAATACTGTCCTTCTAGTGTAGCCGTAGTTAGGCCACCACTTCAAGAACTCTGTAGCAC
CGCCTACATACCTCGCTCTGCTAATCCTGTTACCAGTGGCTGCTGCCAGTGGCGATAAGTCGTGTCTTAC
CGGGTTGGACTCAAGACGATAGTTACCGGATAAGGCGCAGCGGTCGGGCTGAACGGGGGGTTCGTGCACA
CAGCCCAGCTTGGAGCGAACGACCTACACCGAACTGAGATACCTACAGCGTGAGCATTGAGAAAGCGCCA
CGCTTCCCGAAGGGAGAAAGGCGGACAGGTATCCGGTAAGCGGCAGGGTCGGAACAGGAGAGCGCACGAG
GGAGCTTCCAGGGGGAAACGCCTGGTATCTTTATAGTCCTGTCGGGTTTCGCCACCTCTGACTTGAGCGT
CGATTTTTGTGATGCTCGTCAGGGGGGCGGAGCCTATGGAAAAACGCCAGCAACGCGGCCTTTTTACGGT
TCCTGGCCTTTTGCTGGCCTTTTGCTCACATGTT
Features (pLannotate 1.2.2; 11 found; start..end, strand, type, name):
    121..213     +  CDS            lacI (fragment): lac repressor; lacI; The lac repressor binds to the lac operator to inhibit transcription in E. coli. This inhibition can be relieved by adding lactose or isopropyl-β-D-thiogalactopyranoside (IPTG).
    268..295     -  terminator     rrnB T2 terminator: transcription terminator T2 from the E. coli rrnB gene
    427..470     +  terminator     rrnB T1 terminator: Escherichia coli rrnB; transcription terminator T1 from the E. coli rrnB gene
    517..553     -  CDS            lacZα (fragment): LacZα fragment of β-galactosidase; lacZ fragment
    624..747     -  protein_bind   attR2: mutant version of attR; recombination site for the Gateway® LR reaction LR Clonase™
    750..1463    +  CDS            ECFP: ECFP is a basic (constitutively fluorescent) cyan fluorescent protein published in 1996, derived from Aequorea victoria. It has low acid sensitivity.
   1503..1523    -  protein_bind   attB3: mutant version of attB; core recombination site for the Gateway® BP reaction BP Clonase™
   1514..1599    -  protein_bind   attL1 (fragment): mutant version of attL; recombination site for the Gateway® LR reaction LR Clonase™
   1636..1654    -  promoter       T7 promoter: promoter for bacteriophage T7 RNA polymerase
   1788..2597    +  CDS            KanR: aminoglycoside phosphotransferase; aph(3')-Ia; confers resistance to kanamycin in bacteria or G418 (Geneticin®) in eukaryotes
   2744..3332    +  rep_origin     ori: high-copy-number ColE1/pMB1/pBR322/pUC origin of replication
