[The description below was written by a language model from this plasmid's Addgene catalogue record and pLannotate feature annotations shown in this document.]
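Description:
p3E-CFP-HA no-pA is a 3' entry clone for MultiSite Gateway assembly, built in the pDONR P2R-P3 backbone and totalling 3,394 bp. It is a bacterial cloning intermediate rather than an expression vector: it is propagated in E. coli from a high-copy ColE1/pUC-type origin and selected with kanamycin through an aminoglycoside phosphotransferase (KanR) gene. The backbone also carries rrnB T1 and T2 transcription terminators upstream of the recombination cassette, which insulate the insert from read-through transcription, together with a T7 promoter and M13 primer sites flanking the cassette that are used for sequencing. The short lacI and lacZα fragments in the annotation appear to be backbone remnants with no functional role.

The 753 bp insert encodes ECFP, a cyan fluorescent protein derived from Aequorea victoria GFP, with an HA epitope fused to its C-terminus. The feature table annotates the ECFP coding sequence but does not separately call the HA tag, which would lie in the short stretch between the ECFP end and the downstream recombination site. The insert is flanked by an attR2 site and by sequence annotated as attB3 overlapping an attL fragment, consistent with the attR2/attL3 arrangement expected of a 3' entry clone. There is no promoter and, as the name indicates, no polyadenylation signal, so both must come from other components. In an LR reaction with a 5' entry promoter clone, a middle entry clone carrying a gene of interest and a destination vector, the cassette is placed downstream of that gene to create a C-terminal CFP-HA fusion. It belongs to a toolkit for vertebrate expression constructs and is intended for fluorescence imaging and for epitope-based detection or purification.
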