Addgene plasmid #82591: p3E-CFP-HA no-pA
Purpose: 3' entry vector containing HA epitope fused to c-terminus of CFP without pA for imaging, epitope labeling/purification
Depositing lab: Kryn Stankunas. Depositing organization: University of Oregon. Publication: A MultiSite Gateway Toolkit for Rapid Cloning of Vertebrate Expression Constructs with Diverse Research Applications. Fowler DK, Stewart S, Seredick S, Eisen JS, Stankunas K, Washbourne P. PLoS One. 2016 Aug 8;11(8):e0159277. doi: 10.1371/journal.pone.0159277. eCollection 2016. PONE-D-16-19476 PubMed 27500400.
Backbone
  Vector backbone: pDONR P2R-P3
  Total vector size (bp): 3394
Growth in bacteria
  Bacterial resistance: Kanamycin, 50 μg/mL
  Growth temperature: 37°C
  Growth strain: DH5alpha
  Copy number: High Copy
Gene/Insert
  Gene/Insert name: ECFP-HA (no pA)
  Insert size (bp): 753
  Promoter: None
  Cloning method: Gateway Cloning
  Sequencing primers: 5′ M13F; 3′ M13R
Terms and licenses: Academic/Nonprofit Terms; Industry Terms: Not Available to Industry
How to cite: p3E-CFP-HA no-pA was a gift from Kryn Stankunas (Addgene plasmid # 82591 ; http://n2t.net/addgene:82591 ; RRID:Addgene_82591)
