>Addgene plasmid #82591 | p3E-CFP-HA no-pA | addgene partial sequence | sequence record 163136 | M13-F20 5'-TGTAAAACGACGGCCAGT-3'
GAGCTCGAATTCTACAGGTCACTAATACCATCTAAGTAGTTGGTTCATAGTGACTGCATATGTTGTGTTT
TACAGTATTATGTAGTCTGTTTTTTATGCAAAATCTAATTTAATATATTGATATTTATATCATTTTACGT
TTCTCGTTCAACTTTCTTGTACAAAGTGGCGGTGAGCAAGGGCGAGGAGCTGTTCACCGGGGTGGTGCCC
ATCCTGGTCGAGCTGGACGGCGACGTAAACGGCCACAAGTTCAGCGTGTCCGGCGAGGGCGAGGGCGATG
CCACCTACGGCAAGCTGACCCTGAAGTTCATCTGCACCACCGGCAAGCTGCCCGTGCCCTGGCCCACCCT
CGTGACCACCCTGACCTGGGGCGTGCAGTGCTTCAGCCGCTACCCCGACCACATGAAGCAGCACGACTTC
TTCAAGTCCGCCATGCCCGAAGGCTACGTCCAGGAGCGCACCATCTTCTTCAAGGACGACGGCAACTACA
AGACCCGCGCCGAGGTGAAGTTCGAGGGCGACACCCTGGTGAACCGCATCGAGCTGAAGGGCATCGACTT
CAAGGAGGACGGCAACATCCTGGGGCACAAGCTGGAGTACAACTACATCAGCCACAACGTCTATATCACC
GCCGACAAGCAGAAGAACGGCATCAAGGCCAACTTCAAGATCCGCCACAACATCGAGGACGGCAGCGTGC
AGCTCGCCGACCACTACCAGCAGAACACCCCCATCGGCGACGGCCCCGTGCTGCTGCCCGACAACCACTA
CCTGAGCACCCAGTCCGCCCTGAGCAAAGACCCCAACGAGAAGCGCGATCACATGGTCCTGCTGGAGTTC
GTGACCGCCGCCGGGATCACTCTCGGCATGGACGAGCTGTACAAGGTCGACTATCCGTACGACGTACCAG
ACTACGCAGCATAGCAACTTTATTATACAAAGTTGGCATTA
